>Addgene plasmid #57134 | mPA-GFP-Fibrillarin-7 | addgene full sequence | sequence record 234551 | Addgene NGS Result
TCTGTGGATAACCGTATTACCGCCATGCATTAGTTATTAATAGTAATCAATTACGGGGTCATTAGTTCAT
AGCCCATATATGGAGTTCCGCGTTACATAACTTACGGTAAATGGCCCGCCTGGCTGACCGCCCAACGACC
CCCGCCCATTGACGTCAATAATGACGTATGTTCCCATAGTAACGCCAATAGGGACTTTCCATTGACGTCA
ATGGGTGGAGTATTTACGGTAAACTGCCCACTTGGCAGTACATCAAGTGTATCATATGCCAAGTACGCCC
CCTATTGACGTCAATGACGGTAAATGGCCCGCCTGGCATTATGCCCAGTACATGACCTTATGGGACTTTC
CTACTTGGCAGTACATCTACGTATTAGTCATCGCTATTACCATGGTGATGCGGTTTTGGCAGTACATCAA
TGGGCGTGGATAGCGGTTTGACTCACGGGGATTTCCAAGTCTCCACCCCATTGACGTCAATGGGAGTTTG
TTTTGGCACCAAAATCAACGGGACTTTCCAAAATGTCGTAACAACTCCGCCCCATTGACGCAAATGGGCG
GTAGGCGTGTACGGTGGGAGGTCTATATAAGCAGAGCTGGTTTAGTGAACCGTCAGATCCGCTAGCGCTA
CCGGTCGCCACCATGGTGAGCAAGGGCGAGGAGCTGTTCACCGGGGTGGTGCCCATCCTGGTCGAGCTGG
ACGGCGACGTAAACGGCCACAAGTTCAGCGTGTCCGGCGAGGGCGAGGGCGATGCCACCTACGGCAAGCT
GACCCTGAAGTTCATCTGCACCACCGGCAAGCTGCCCGTGCCCTGGCCCACCCTCGTGACCACCTTCAGC
TACGGCGTGCAGTGCTTCAGCCGCTACCCCGACCACATGAAGCAGCACGACTTCTTCAAGTCCGCCATGC
CCGAAGGCTACGTCCAGGAGCGCACCATCTTCTTCAAGGACGACGGCAACTACAAGACCCGCGCCGAGGT
GAAGTTCGAGGGCGACACCCTGGTGAACCGCATCGAGCTGAAGGGCATCGACTTCAAGGAGGACGGCAAC
ATCCTGGGGCACAAGCTGGAGTACAACTACAACAGCCACAACGTCTATATCATGGCCGACAAGCAGAAGA
ACGGCATCAAGGCCAACTTCAAGATCCGCCACAACATCGAGGACGGCAGCGTGCAGCTCGCCGACCACTA
CCAGCAGAACACCCCCATCGGCGACGGCCCCGTGCTGCTGCCCGACAACCACTACCTGAGCCACCAGTCC
AAGCTGAGCAAAGACCCCAACGAGAAGCGCGATCACATGGTCCTGCTGGAGTTCGTGACCGCCGCCGGGA
TCACTCTCGGCATGGACGAGCTGTACAAGTCCGGACTCAGATCTCGAGCCATGAAGCCAGGATTCAGTCC
CCGTGGGGGTGGCTTTGGCGGCCGAGGGGGCTTTGGTGACCGTGGTGGTCGTGGAGGCCGAGGGGGCTTT
GGCGGGGGCCGAGGCCAAGGCGGAGGCTTTAGAGGTCGTGGACGAGGAGGAGGTGGAGGCGGCGGCGGCG
GTGGAGGAGGAGGAAGAGGTGGTGGAGGCTTCCATTTTGGTGGCAACCGGGGTCGTGGTCGGGGAGGAAA
AAGAGGAAACCAGTCGGGGAAGAATGTGATGGTGGAGCCGCATCGGCATGAGGGTGTCTTCATTTGTCGG
GGAAAGGAAGATGCACTGGTCACCAAGAACCTGGTCCCTGGGGAATCAGTTTATGGAGAGAAGAGAGTCT
CGATTTCGGAAGGAGATGACAAAATTGAGTACCGAGCCTGGAACCCCTTCCGCTCCAAGCTTGCAGCAGC
AATCCTGGGTGGTGTGGACCAGATCCACATCAAACCGGGGGCTAAGGTTCTCTACCTCGGGGCTGCCTCG
GGCACCACGGTCTCCCATGTCTCTGACATCGTTGGTCCGGATGGTCTAGTCTATGCAGTCGAGTTCTCCC
ACCGCTCTGGCCGTGACCTCATTAACTTGGCCAAGAAGAGGACCAACATCATTCCTGTGATCGAGGATGC
TCGACACCCACACAAATACCGCATGCTCATCGCAATGGTGGATGTGATCTTTGCTGATGTGGCCCAGCCA
GACCAGACCCGGATTGTGGCCCTGAATGCCCACACCTTCCTGCGTAATGGAGGACACTTTGTGATTTCCA
TTAAGGCCAACTGCATTGACTCCACAGCCTCAGCCGAGGCCGTGTTTGCCTCCGAAGTGAAAAAGATGCA
ACAGGAGAACATGAAGCCGCAGGAGCAGTTGACCCTTGAGCCATATGAAAGAGACCATGCCGTGGTCGTG
GGAGTGTACAGGCCACCCCCCAAGGTGAAGAACTGAGGATCCACCGGATCTAGATAACTGATCATAATCA
GCCATACCACATTTGTAGAGGTTTTACTTGCTTTAAAAAACCTCCCACACCTCCCCCTGAACCTGAAACA
TAAAATGAATGCAATTGTTGTTGTTAACTTGTTTATTGCAGCTTATAATGGTTACAAATAAAGCAATAGC
ATCACAAATTTCACAAATAAAGCATTTTTTTCACTGCATTCTAGTTGTGGTTTGTCCAAACTCATCAATG
TATCTTAACGCGTAAATTGTAAGCGTTAATATTTTGTTAAAATTCGCGTTAAATTTTTGTTAAATCAGCT
CATTTTTTAACCAATAGGCCGAAATCGGCAAAATCCCTTATAAATCAAAAGAATAGACCGAGATAGGGT
[37 nt withheld, positions 2730-2766]
AAAGAACGTGGACTCCAACGTCAAAGG
[49 nt withheld, positions 2794-2842]
T
[91 nt withheld, positions 2844-2934]
G
[124 nt withheld, positions 2936-3059]
CAGGTGGCACTTTTCGGGGAAATGTGCGCGGAACCCCTATTTGTTTATTTTTCTAAATACATTCAAATAT
GTATCCGCTCATGAGACAATAACCCTGATAAATGCTTCAATAATATTGAAAAAGGAAGAGTCCTGAGGCG
GAAAGAACCAGCTGTGGAATGTGTGTCAGTTAGGGTGTGGAAAGTCCCCAGGCTCCCCAGCAGGCAGAAG
TATGCAAAGCATGCATCTCAATTAGTCAGCAACCAGGTGTGGAAAGTCCCCAGGCTCCCCAGCAGGCAGA
AGTATGCAAAGCATGCATCTCAATTAGTCAGCAACCATAGTCCCGCCCCTAACTCCGCCCATCCCGCCCC
TAACTCCGCCCAGTTCCGCCCATTCTCCGCCCCATGGCTGACTAATTTTTTTTATTTATGCAGAGGCCGA
GGCCGCCTCGGCCTCTGAGCTATTCCAGAAGTAGTGAGGAGGCTTTTTTGGAGGCCTAGGCTTTTGCAAA
GATCGATCAAGAGACAGGATGAGGATCGTTTCGCATGATTGAACAAGATGGATTGCACGCAGGTTCTCCG
GCCGCTTGGGTGGAGAGGCTATTCGGCTATGACTGGGCACAACAGACAATCGGCTGCTCTGATGCCGCCG
TGTTCCGGCTGTCAGCGCAGGGGCGCCCGGTTCTTTTTGTCAAGACCGACCTGTCCGGTGCCCTGAATGA
ACTGCAAGACGAGGCAGCGCGGCTATCGTGGCTGGCCACGACGGGCGTTCCTTGCGCAGCTGTGCTCGAC
GTTGTCACTGAAGCGGGAAGGGACTGGCTGCTATTGGGCGAAGTGCCGGGGCAGGATCTCCTGTCATCTC
ACCTTGCTCCTGCCGAGAAAGTATCCATCATGGCTGATGCAATGCGGCGGCTGCATACGCTTGATCCGGC
TACCTGCCCATTCGACCACCAAGCGAAACATCGCATCGAGCGAGCACGTACTCGGATGGAAGCCGGTCTT
GTCGATCAGGATGATCTGGACGAAGAGCATCAGGGGCTCGCGCCAGCCGAACTGTTCGCCAGGCTCAAGG
CGAGCATGCCCGACGGCGAGGATCTCGTCGTGACCCATGGCGATGCCTGCTTGCCGAATATCATGGTGGA
AAATGGCCGCTTTTCTGGATTCATCGACTGTGGCCGGCTGGGTGTGGCGGACCGCTATCAGGACATAGCG
TTGGCTACCCGTGATATTGCTGAAGAGCTTGGCGGCGAATGGGCTGACCGCTTCCTCGTGCTTTACGGTA
TCGCCGCTCCCGATTCGCAGCGCATCGCCTTCTATCGCCTTCTTGACGAGTTCTTCTGAGCGGGACTCTG
GGGTTCGAAATGACCGACCAAGCGACGCCCAACCTGCCATCACGAGATTTCGATTCCACCGCCGCCTTCT
ATGAAAGGTTGGGCTTCGGAATCGTTTTCCGGGACGCCGGCTGGATGATCCTCCAGCGCGGGGATCTCAT
GCTGGAGTTCTTCGCCCACCCTAGGGGGAGGCTAACTGAAACACGGAAGGAGACAATACCGGAAGGAACC
CGCGCTATGACGGCAATAAAAAGACAGAATAAAACGCACGGTGTTGGGTCGTTTGTTCATAAACGCGGGG
TTCGGTCCCAGGGCTGGCACTCTGTCGATACCCCACCGAGACCCCATTGGGGCCAATACGCCCGCGTTTC
TTCCTTTTCCCCACCCCACCCCCCAAGTTCGGGTGAAGGCCCAGGGCTCGCAGCCAACGTCGGGGCGGCA
GGCCCTGCCATAGCCTCAGGTTACTCATATATACTTTAGATTGATTTAAAACTTCATTTTTAATTTAAAA
GGATCTAGGTGAAGATCCTTTTTGATAATCTCATGACCAAAATCCCTTAACGTGAGTTTTCGTTCCACTG
AGCGTCAGACCCCGTAGAAAAGATCAAAGGATCTTCTTGAGATCCTTTTTTTCTGCGCGTAATCTGCTGC
TTGCAAACAAAAAAACCACCGCTACCAGCGGTGGTTTGTTTGCCGGATCAAGAGCTACCAACTCTTTTTC
CGAAGGTAACTGGCTTCAGCAGAGCGCAGATACCAAATACTGTTCTTCTAGTGTAGCCGTAGTTAGGCCA
CCACTTCAAGAACTCTGTAGCACCGCCTACATACCTCGCTCTGCTAATCCTGTTACCAGTGGCTGCTGCC
AGTGGCGATAAGTCGTGTCTTACCGGGTTGGACTCAAGACGATAGTTACCGGATAAGGCGCAGCGGTCGG
GCTGAACGGGGGGTTCGTGCACACAGCCCAGCTTGGAGCGAACGACCTACACCGAACTGAGATACCTACA
GCGTGAGCTATGAGAAAGCGCCACGCTTCCCGAAGGGAGAAAGGCGGACAGGTATCCGGTAAGCGGCAGG
GTCGGAACAGGAGAGCGCACGAGGGAGCTTCCAGGGGGAAACGCCTGGTATCTTTATAGTCCTGTCGGGT
TTCGCCACCTCTGACTTGAGCGTCGATTTTTGTGATGCTCGTCAGGGGGGCGGAGCCTATGGAAAAACGC
CAGCAACGCGGCCTTTTTACGGTTCCTGGCCTTTTGCTGGCCTTTTGCTCACATGTTCTTTCCTGCGTTA
TCCCCTGAT
Features (pLannotate 1.2.2; 16 found; start..end, strand, type, name):
      1..23      +  rep_origin     RSF ori (fragment): Plasmids containing the RSF 1030 origin of replication can be propagated in E. coli cells that contain additional plasmids with compatible origins.
     91..394     +  enhancer       CMV enhancer: human cytomegalovirus immediate early enhancer
    395..598     +  promoter       CMV promoter: human cytomegalovirus (CMV) immediate early promoter
    643..1359    +  CDS            mPA-GFP: mPA-GFP is a fluorescent protein published in 2002, derived from Aequorea victoria. It is reported to be a monomer.
   1360..1379    +  misc_feature   MCS (fragment): multiple cloning site
   1381..2343    +  CDS            FBL: FBRL_HUMAN - Also known as FIB1, FLRN. Experimental evidence at protein level: Swiss-Prot protein existence level 1. S-adenosyl-L-methionine-dependent methyltransferase that has the ability to methylate both RNAs and proteins (PubMed:24352239, PubMed:30540930, PubMed:32017898). Involved in pre-rRNA processing by catalyzing the site-specific 2'-hydroxyl methylation of ribose moieties in pre-ribosomal RNA (PubMed:30540930). Site specificity is provided by a guide RNA that base pairs with the substrate (By similarity). Methylation occurs at a characteristic distance from the sequence involved in
   2369..2453    +  CDS            large T antigen (fragment): large T antigen from SV40 (simian virus 40)
   2476..2597    +  polyA_signal   SV40 poly(A) signal: SV40 polyadenylation signal
   2631..3059    -  rep_origin     f1 ori (sequence partly withheld): f1 bacteriophage origin of replication; arrow indicates direction of (+) strand synthesis
   3086..3190    +  promoter       AmpR promoter: bla
   3192..3549    +  promoter       SV40 promoter: SV40 enhancer and early promoter
   3584..4378    +  CDS            NeoR/KanR: aminoglycoside phosphotransferase from Tn5; aph(3')-II (or nptII); confers resistance to neomycin, kanamycin, and G418 (Geneticin®)
   4399..4551    +  CDS            ble (fragment): BLE_KLEPN - Experimental evidence at protein level: Swiss-Prot protein existence level 1. Binding protein with a strong affinity to the bleomycin family of antibiotics. Binds to CL990; an antimitotic-antibiotic compound. From Klebsiella pneumoniae.
   4610..4657    +  polyA_signal   HSV TK poly(A) signal: herpes simplex virus thymidine kinase polyadenylation signal (Cole and Stacy, 1985)
   4748..4764    -  polyA_signal   bGH poly(A) signal (fragment): bovine growth hormone polyadenylation signal
   4986..5574    +  rep_origin     ori: high-copy-number ColE1/pMB1/pBR322/pUC origin of replication
