[The description below was written by a language model from this plasmid's Addgene catalogue record and pLannotate feature annotations shown in this document.]
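Description:
mPA-GFP-Fibrillarin-7 is a mammalian expression plasmid that produces human fibrillarin (FBL) fused to monomeric photoactivatable GFP, for use as a nucleolar marker in fluorescence imaging. The sequenced record is 5,658 nt, built on an mPA-GFP backbone. In E. coli it is maintained at high copy from a ColE1/pUC-type origin and selected with kanamycin. A single NeoR/KanR (Tn5 aminoglycoside phosphotransferase) gene sits behind tandem bacterial (bla) and SV40 early promoters and is terminated by an HSV TK polyadenylation signal. The same marker therefore confers kanamycin resistance in bacteria and G418 resistance in transfected mammalian cells. An f1 origin is also present. Short annotated fragments (RSF ori, ble, bGH poly(A), SV40 large T) appear to be partial matches to backbone sequence rather than functional parts.

The expression cassette uses the human CMV immediate-early enhancer and promoter to drive the mPA-GFP coding sequence. A short stretch of residual multiple cloning site serves as a linker, followed by the fibrillarin open reading frame, so the fluorescent protein sits at the N-terminus of the fusion. The "7" in the name may refer to linker length, though the record does not say so. An SV40 poly(A) signal ends the transcript. The fibrillarin insert carries two recorded substitutions, R36Q and S66F, relative to the reference; their significance is not stated.

Fibrillarin is a methyltransferase involved in pre-rRNA processing, and the record lists the fusion's localization as nucleoli. The recorded spectra are excitation 400/504 nm and emission 515/517 nm, which correspond to the states before and after photoactivation. A chosen pool of nucleolar protein can thus be switched on with violet light and followed over time in live cells.
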