Addgene plasmid #57134: mPA-GFP-Fibrillarin-7
Purpose: Localization: Nucleoli, Excitation: 400 / 504, Emission: 515 / 517
Depositing lab: Michael Davidson. Depositing organization: Florida State University, Tallahassee.
Backbone
  Vector backbone: mPA-GFP
  Backbone size w/o insert (bp): 4750
  Vector type: Mammalian Expression
  Selectable markers: Neomycin (select with G418)
Growth in bacteria
  Bacterial resistance: Kanamycin, 50 μg/mL
  Growth temperature: 37°C
  Growth strain: DH5alpha
  Copy number: High Copy
Gene/Insert
  Gene/Insert name: Fibrillarin (alt name: NM_001436.3)
  Species: H. sapiens (human)
  Mutation: R36Q, S66F
  Entrez Gene: FBL (a.k.a. FIB, FLRN, Nop1, RNU3IP1)
  Promoter: CMV
  Tag / fusion protein: mPA-GFP
  Cloning method: Unknown
  Sequencing primers: 5′ CMV-F; 3′ SV40pA-R
Terms and licenses: Academic/Nonprofit Terms; Industry Terms
Depositor comments: . Excitation = 400 / 504; Emission = 515 / 517
How to cite: mPA-GFP-Fibrillarin-7 was a gift from Michael Davidson (Addgene plasmid # 57134 ; http://n2t.net/addgene:57134 ; RRID:Addgene_57134)
