>Addgene plasmid #57134 | mPA-GFP-Fibrillarin-7 | depositor partial sequence | sequence record 88277 | insert sequence
GACGTCAGATCCGCTAGCGCTACCGGTCGCCACCATGGTGAGCAAGGGCGAGGAGCTGTTCACCGGGGTG
GTGCCCATCCTGGTCGAGCTGGACGGCGACGTAAACGGCCACAAGTTCAGCGTGTCCGGCGAGGGCGAGG
GCGATGCCACCTACGGCAAGCTGACCCTGAAGTTCATCTGCACCACCGGCAAGCTGCCCGTGCCCTGGCC
CACCCTCGTGACCACCTTCAGCTACGGCGTGCAGTGCTTCAGCCGCTACCCCGACCACATGAAGCAGCAC
GACTTCTTCAAGTCCGCCATGCCCGAAGGCTACGTCCAGGAGCGCACCATCTTCTTCAAGGACGACGGCA
ACTACAAGACCCGCGCCGAGGTGAAGTTCGAGGGCGACACCCTGGTGAACCGCATCGAGCTGAAGGGCAT
CGACTTCAAGGAGGACGGCAACATCCTGGGGCACAAGCTGGAGTACAACTACAACAGCCACAACGTCTAT
ATCATGGCCGACAAGCAGAAGAACGGCATCAAGGCCAACTTCAAGATCCGCCACAACATCGAGGACGGCA
GCGTGCAGCTCGCCGACCACTACCAGCAGAACACCCCCATCGGCGACGGCCCCGTGCTGCTGCCCGACAA
CCACTACCTGAGCCACCAGTCCAAGCTGAGCAAAGACCCCAACGAGAAGCGCGATCACATGGTCCTGCTG
GAGTTCGTGACCGCCGCCGGGATCACTCTCGGCATGGACGAGCTGTACAAGTCCGGACTCAGATCTCGAG
CCATGAAGCCAGGATTCAGTCCCCGTGGGGGTGGCTTTGGCGGCCGAGGGGGCTTTGGTGACCGTGGTGG
TCGTGGAGGCCGAGGGGGCTTTGGCGGGGGCCGAGGCCAAGGCGGAGGCTTTAGAGGTCGTGGACGAGGA
GGAGGTGGAGGCGGCGGCGGCGGTGGAGGAGGAGGAAGAGGTGGTGGAGGCTTCCATTTTGGTGGCAACC
GGGGTCGTGGTCGGGGAGGAAAAAGAGGAAACCAGTCGGGGAAGAATGTGATGGTGGAGCCGCATCGGCA
TGAGGGTGTCTTCATTTGTCGGGGAAAGGAAGATGCACTGGTCACCAAGAACCTGGTCCCTGGGGAATCA
GTTTATGGAGAGAAGAGAGTCTCGATTTCGGAAGGAGATGACAAAATTGAGTACCGAGCCTGGAACCCCT
TCCGCTCCAAGCTTGCAGCAGCAATCCTGGGTGGTGTGGACCAGATCCACATCAAACCGGGGGCTAAGGT
TCTCTACCTCGGGGCTGCCTCGGGCACCACGGTCTCCCATGTCTCTGACATCGTTGGTCCGGATGGTCTA
GTCTATGCAGTCGAGTTCTCCCACCGCTCTGGCCGTGACCTCATTAACTTGGCCAAGAAGAGGACCAACA
TCATTCCTGTGATCGAGGATGCTCGACACCCACACAAATACCGCATGCTCATCGCAATGGTGGATGTGAT
CTTTGCTGATGTGGCCCAGCCAGACCAGACCCGGATTGTGGCCCTGAATGCCCACACCTTCCTGCGTAAT
GGAGGACACTTTGTGATTTCCATTAAGGCCAACTGCATTGACTCCACAGCCTCAGCCGAGGCCGTGTTTG
CCTCCGAAGTGAAAAAGATGCAACAGGAGAACATGAAGCCGCAGGAGCAGTTGACCCTTGAGCCATATGA
AAGAGACCATGCCGTGGTCGTGGGAGTGTACAGGCCACCCCCCAAGGTGAAGAACTGAGGATCCACCGGA
TCTAGATAACTGATCATAATCAGCC
